Addgene plasmid #173518: pICSL86977OD:PITG_06478a
Purpose: This is a binary plasmid that can be transferred into Agrobacterium and used to transiently express the protein encoded by the insert in plants by agro-infiltration.
Depositing lab: Sophien Kamoun. Depositing organization: Sainsbury Laboratory, Norwich. Publication: Plant pathogens convergently evolved to counteract redundant nodes of an NLR immune receptor network. Derevnina L, Contreras MP, Adachi H, Upson J, Vergara Cruces A, Xie R, Sklenar J, Menke FLH, Mugford ST, MacLean D, Ma W, Hogenhout SA, Goverse A, Maqbool A, Wu CH, Kamoun S. PLoS Biol. 2021 Aug 23;19(8):e3001136. doi: 10.1371/journal.pbio.3001136. PubMed 34424903.
Backbone
  Vector backbone: pICSL86977OD
  Backbone manufacturer: Youles SynBio plasmids
  Backbone size w/o insert (bp): 8678
  Vector type: Plant Expression
  Selectable markers: Basta
Growth in bacteria
  Bacterial resistance: Kanamycin, 50 μg/mL
  Growth temperature: 37°C
  Growth strain: DH5alpha
  Copy number: High Copy
Gene/Insert
  Gene/Insert name: PITG_06478_NL07434
  Species: Phytophthora infestans
  Promoter: 35S
  Cloning method: Restriction Enzyme; 5′ cloning site unknown (unknown if destroyed); 3′ cloning site unknown (unknown if destroyed)
Terms and licenses: Academic/Nonprofit Terms; Industry Terms: Not Available to Industry
How to cite: pICSL86977OD:PITG_06478a was a gift from Sophien Kamoun (Addgene plasmid # 173518 ; http://n2t.net/addgene:173518 ; RRID:Addgene_173518)
