[The description below was written by a language model from this plasmid's Addgene catalogue record and pLannotate feature annotations shown in this document.]
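Description:
pICSL86977OD:PITG_06478a is a binary plant expression plasmid built on the pICSL86977OD backbone, designed to be moved into Agrobacterium and used for transient protein expression in plants by agro-infiltration. It replicates at high copy in E. coli through a ColE1/pUC-type origin, while the pVS1 oriV, together with the RepA replication protein and StaA stability protein, supports replication and stable maintenance in Agrobacterium. Bacterial selection is by kanamycin, conferred by an aphA-3 aminoglycoside phosphotransferase gene that the annotation places downstream of a bla (AmpR) promoter. The sequenced record is about 9.3 kb.

Between the nopaline-type left and right T-DNA border repeats sit two plant cassettes. The payload cassette, next to the right border, uses the CaMV 35S promoter followed by the TMV Ω leader, a translational enhancer, to drive the Phytophthora infestans insert PITG_06478 (NL07434), with the octopine synthase terminator supplying the 3′ end. The annotation software matches this coding region to PexRD18, an effector reported to enhance P. infestans colonization of Nicotiana benthamiana leaves. No epitope tag or reporter is annotated, and the cloning sites are recorded as unknown. A fragment matching a cauliflower mosaic virus protein is annotated upstream of the 35S promoter; it may simply reflect extended CaMV-derived promoter sequence rather than an intended coding element. The second cassette, next to the left border, is a NOS promoter–bar–NOS terminator unit encoding phosphinothricin acetyltransferase, which gives Basta (glufosinate) resistance should stable plant selection be wanted.

The plasmid was deposited with a study of how plant pathogens counteract an NLR immune receptor network, so it presumably serves to express this effector in leaves for such assays.
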