Features (pLannotate 1.2.2; 17 found; start..end, strand, type, name):
    298..927     -  CDS            pVS1 StaA: stability protein from the Pseudomonas plasmid pVS1 (Heeb et al., 2000)
   1236..1260    -  misc_feature   RB T-DNA repeat: right border repeat from nopaline C58 T-DNA
   1327..2034    -  terminator     OCS terminator: octopine synthase terminator
   2045..3259    -  CDS            PexRD18 (fragment): RD18_PHYIT - Experimental evidence at transcript level: Swiss-Prot protein existence level 2. Effector that enhances P.infestans colonization of Nicotiana benthamiana leaves. From Phytophthora infestans (strain T30-4) (Potato late blight fungus).
   3271..3324    -  misc_feature   TMV Ω: translational enhancer from the tobacco mosaic virus 5'-leader sequence (Gallie et al., 1988)
   3353..3698    -  promoter       CaMV 35S promoter: strong constitutive promoter from cauliflower mosaic virus
   3355..3401    -  promoter       minimal CaMV 35S promoter: minimal 35S promoter from cauliflower mosaic virus
   3882..4688    -  CDS            IBMP_CAMVB (fragment): Experimental evidence at protein level: Swiss-Prot protein existence level 1. Enhances the ribosomal termination-reinitiation event leading to the translation of major open reading frames on the polycistronic viral RNAs. From Cauliflower mosaic virus (strain Bari 1) (CaMV).
   4731..4983    -  terminator     NOS terminator: nopaline synthase terminator and poly(A) signal
   5014..5562    -  CDS            bar: PAT_STRHY - Experimental evidence at protein level: Swiss-Prot protein existence level 1. Inactivates phosphinothricin (PPT) by transfer of an acetyl group from acetyl CoA. Can also acetylate demethylphosphinothricin but not PTT or glutamate. This enzyme is an effector of phosphinothricin tripeptide (PTT or bialaphos) resistance. From Streptomyces hygroscopicus. Introduced by genetic manipulation and expressed in glufosinate-tolerant maize by Dekalb Genetics.
   5583..5765    -  promoter       NOS promoter: nopaline synthase promoter NOS promoter
   5960..5984    -  misc_feature   LB T-DNA repeat: left border repeat from nopaline C58 T-DNA
   6120..6708    -  rep_origin     ori: high-copy-number ColE1/pMB1/pBR322/pUC origin of replication
   6879..7673    -  CDS            KanR: aminoglycoside phosphotransferase; aphA-3; confers resistance to kanamycin
   7674..7778    -  promoter       AmpR promoter: bla
   7840..8034    -  rep_origin     pVS1 oriV: origin of replication for the Pseudomonas plasmid pVS1 (Heeb et al., 2000)
   8100..9173    -  CDS            pVS1 RepA: replication protein from the Pseudomonas plasmid pVS1 (Heeb et al., 2000)
>Addgene plasmid #173518 | pICSL86977OD:PITG_06478a | addgene full sequence | sequence record 342197 | Addgene NGS Result
ATTTTCCATGCCGCCTCCTTTAGCCGCTAAAATTCATCTACTCATTTATTCATTTGCTCATTTACTCTGG
TAGCTGCGCGATGTATTCAGATAGCAGCTCGGTAATGGTCTTGCCTTGGCGTACCGCGTACATCTTCAGC
TTGGTGTGATCCTCCGCCGGCAACTGAAAGTTGACCCGCTTCATGGCTGGCGTGTCTGCCAGGCTGGCCA
ACGTTGCAGCCTTGCTGCTGCGTGCGCTCGGACGGCCGGCACTTAGCGTGTTTGTGCTTTTGCTCATTTT
CTCTTTACCTCATTAACTCAAATGAGTTTTGATTTAATTTCAGCGGCCAGCGCCTGGACCTCGCGGGCAG
CGTCGCCCTCGGGTTCTGATTCAAGAACGGTTGTGCCGGCGGCGGCAGTGCCTGGGTAGCTCACGCGCTG
CGTGATACGGGACTCAAGAATGGGCAGCTCGTACCCGGCCAGCGCCTCGGCAACCTCACCGCCGATGCGC
GTGCCTTTGATCGCCCGCGACACGACAAAGGCCGCTTGTAGCCTTCCATCCGTGACCTCAATGCGCTGCT
TAACCAGCTCCACCAGGTCGGCGGTGGCCCATATGTCGTAAGGGCTTGGCTGCACCGGAATCAGCACGAA
GTCGGCTGCCTTGATCGCGGACACAGCCAAGTCCGCCGCCTGGGGCGCTCCGTCGATCACTACGAAGTCG
CGCCGGCCGATGGCCTTCACGTCGCGGTCAATCGTCGGGCGGTCGATGCCGACAACGGTTAGCGGTTGAT
CTTCCCGCACGGCCGCCCAATCGCGGGCACTGCCCTGGGGATCGGAATCGACTAACAGAACATCGGCCCC
GGCGAGTTGCAGGGCGCGGGCTAGATGGGTTGCGATGGTCGTCTTGCCTGACCCGCCTTTCTGGTTAAGT
ACAGCGATAACCTTCATGCGTTCCCCTTGCGTATTTGTTTATTTACTCATCGCATCATATACGCAGCGAC
CGCATGACGCAAGCTGTTTTACTCAAATACACATCACCTTTTTAGACGGCGGCGCTCGGTTTCTTCAGCG
GCCAAGCTGGCCGGCCAGGCCGCCAGCTTGGCATCAGACAAACCGGCCAGGATTTCATGCAGCCGCACGG
CTGACTCCCGAGGGGAACCCTGTGGTTGGCATGCACATACAAATGGACGAACGGATAAACCTTTTCACGC
CCTTTTAAATATCCGATTATTCTAATAAACGCTCTTTTCTCTTAGGTTTACCCGCCAATATATCCTGTCA
AACACTGATAGTTTAAACGGATCACTTCGTGTCCCTCGGTCACATGTGCATCCTCTAGTAGCGGTCCTGC
TGAGCCTCGACATGTTGTCGCAAAATTCGCCCTGGACCCGCCCAACGATTTGTCGTCACTGTCAAGGTTT
GACCTGCACTTCATTTGGGGCCCACATACACCAAAAAAATGCTGCATAATTCTCGGGGCAGCAAGTCGGT
TACCCGGCCGCCGTGCTGGACCGGGTTGAATGGTGCCCGTAACTTTCGGTAGAGCGGACGGCCAATACTC
AACTTCAAGGAATCTCACCCATGCGCGCCGGCGGGGAACCGGAGTTCCCTTCAGTGAGCGTTATTAGTTC
GCCGCTCGGTGTGTCGTAGATACTAGCCCCTGGGGCACTTTTGAAATTTGAATAAGATTTATGTAATCAG
TCTTTTAGGTTTGACCGGTTCTGCCGCTTTTTTTAAAATTGGATTTGTAATAATAAAACGCAATTGTTTG
TTATTGTGGCGCTCTATCATAGATGTCGCTATAAACCTATTCAGCACAATATATTGTTTTCATTTTAATA
TTGTACATATAAGTAGTAGGGTACAATCAGTAAATTGAACGGAGAATATTATTCATAAAAATACGATAGT
AACGGGTGATATATTCATTAGAATGAACCGAAACCGGCGGTAAGGATCTGAGCTACACATGCTCAGGTTT
TTTACAACGTGCACAACAGAATTGAAAGCAAATATCATGCGATCATAGGCTTCTCGCATATCTCATTAAA
GCAGGACAAGCTCATTGTGCCTTCATAGCTGCAGTAAGAGCTCCGATTGGGTTATCGTTGTCAAGAAGTG
TTTTAACCTTGTTAAGCAAAGACACTCCTCCCTTCCTCTCTGTGTAGTACAATGTGTAAGCAACCCAAGT
TTTGTAAATTGGGTCGTTCTTAGGCAAATACACAGCAGAAGTAGGGAATGGGATAGCAAGCATAGATGAC
ACAGCCTTAGGGTCCCACTCAGTGTGCAACCAATTCTGGAACAAATAAGTTTGCATGTTCTCAGCAAGCC
TCTTAAGGTCAGGCACGTCCTTCAATGACTCAAAGAATGTAGCGAACTGCCACTCTGACCTCAATGGCTT
TGTGTCAGCAAGGAAGTGCACCATCTGCACAGATGACAACACGTTCTTCTTTGTGTGAGATCTGTACAAA
TTAACGTACCTAAGCCAATGGATGAACATTGCGTTTGTGTCCACAGCGTCCATGTTCACCTTCACAAGCC
TAAGGATTTTGAACACCTGCTCAGGTGTCACGTCGTAATTCAACCACACGTCGTGCATCATCTTCCTAGA
AGTCTTTGAAGAAAGGAACAAGAACCTCTGCATTGTGTCACCGTGGTCCTTCATTCCAGGCACGTTCCTC
AAAAGGTGCAACAATGTCACCACGTCCTTCTCTGGCATTGTTTTTCTGAAAAGGTCAAGCATGTCGTCGT
CACCGAACCAGTGGTTTCCCTTCTGAGCCCTGTACTGCTGAGCGTATGCCAACCACTGGTGGAAGATTGG
AGAGTCCACCAACTTTGTTCCAGCCTCCTGCAACCTCAATGTATCGTACACAATCTTAGGACCAGTCTCG
TGCTGCAAAGTTTTAGACACCCATGAACCAGACAAAGATTTTTGCATAGACTTTCCCAACTCCTTAAGAG
CTCCTGTCTTTCTGAATGACTCGATCAAGATCTTCAATTCCTCTCCTGAAGATCTCTTCAACAACAAGTA
GTACAAGTCAAGGTCTGAGAAAGCCTGGTTTCCGTTCTTTGCCCTGAAAGCAGCCACCAACTTAAGCCAC
AACAACAAATTAGGATCGTCGTTAAGCTTTGTAGTAGATTTTGCCAATCTCAATGTGTCGAAAATAGCCT
GAGGGTGCACCCTAGACTTCATCCAAGCCTTGATCTGAGCCTGCTCAGGGTTAGACTTGAACACCTTATG
GATAAGATCGTCAACCTTAGACAAAAGTGGAGTAGTTCCCATTGTATCGATAATTGTAAATGTAATTGTA
ATGTTGTTTGTTGTTTGTTGTTGTTGGTAATTGTTGTAAAAATGAGCTCTTATACTCGAGCGTGTCCTCT
CCAAATGAAATGAACTTCCTTATATAGAGGAAGGGTCTTGCGAAGGATAGTGGGATTGTGCGTCATCCCT
TACGTCAGTGGAGATGTCACATCAATCCACTTGCTTTGTAGACGTGGTTGGAACCTCTTCTTTTTCCACG
ATGCTCCTCGTGGGTGGGGGTCCATCTTTGGGACCACTGTCGGCAGAGAGATCTTGAATGATAGCCTTTC
CTTTATCGCAATGATGGCATTTGTAGGAGCCACCTTCCTTTTCTACTGTCCTTTCGATGAAGTGACAGAT
AGCTGGGCAATGGAATCCGAGGAGGTTTCCCGAAATTATCCTTTGTTGAAAAGTCTCAATAGCCCTTTGA
TCTTCTGAGACTGTATCTTTGACATTTTTGGAGTAGACCAGAGTGTCGTGCTCCACCATGTTGACGAAGA
TTTTCTTCTTGTCATTGAGTCGTAAAAGACTCTGTATGAACTGTTCGCCAGTCTTGACGGCGAGTTCTGT
TAGATCCTCGATTTGAATCTTAGACTCCATGCATGGCCTTAGATTCAGTAGGAACTACCTTTTTAGAGAC
TCCAATCTCTATTACTTGCCTTGGTTTATGAAGCAAGCCTTGAATCGTCCATACTGGAATAGTACTTCTG
ATCTTGAGAAATATGTCTTTCTCTGTGTTCTTGATGCAATTAGTCCTGAATCTTTTGACTGCATCTTTAA
CCTTCTTGGGAAGGTATTTGATCTCCTGGAGATTGTTACTCGGGTAGATCGTCTTGATGAGACTTGCTGC
GTAGGCCTCTCTAACCATCTGTGGGTCAGCATTCTTTCTGAAATTGAAGAGGCTAACCTTCTCATTATCA
GTGGTGAACATAGTGTCGTCACCTTCACCTTCGAACTTCCTTCCTAGATCGTAAAGATAGAGGAAATCGT
CCATTGTAATCTCCGGGGCAAAGGAGATCTCTTTTGGGGCTGGATCACTGCTGGGCCTTTTGGTTCCTAG
CGTGAGCCAGTGGGCTTTTTGCTTTGGTGGGCTTGTTAGGGCCTTAGCAAAGCTCTTGGGCTTGAGTTGA
GCTTCTCCTTTGGGGATGAAGTTCAACCTGTCTGTTTGCTGACTTGTTGTGTACGCGTCAGCTGCTGCTC
TTGCCTCTGTAATAGTGGCAAATTTCTTGTGTGCAACTCCGGGAACGCCGTTTGTTGCCGCCTTTGTACA
ACCCCAGTCATCGTATATACCGGCATGTGGACCGTTATACACAACGTAGTAGTTGATATGAGGGTGTTGA
ATACCCGATTCTGCTCTGAGAGGAGCAACTGTGCTGTTAAGCTCAGATTTTTGTGGGATTGGAATTCCTC
CAAGCTTGAATTCTTGCAGCGCTCCAATTCAGCAAGCGTCGATCTAGTAACATAGATGACACCGCGCGCG
ATAATTTATCCTAGTTTGCGCGCTATATTTTGTTTTCTATCGCGTATTAAATGTATAATTGCGGGACTCT
AATCATAAAAACCCATCTCATAAATAACGTCATGCATTACATGTTAATTATTACATGCTTAACGTAATTC
AACAGAAATTATATGATAATCATCGCAAGACCGGCAACAGGATTCAATCTTAAGAAACTTTATTGCCAAA
TGTTTGAACGATCTGCTTGACTCTAGATCCAGAGTCCCGCTCAAATCTCAGTCACAGGAAGAACAGGTCT
AGGAGGAACAGGAAGAGAGAAATCAAGCTGCCAGAATCCCACATCATGCCAATTTCCATGTTTGAAACCA
GCAGCTCTAAGCATTCCCCTAGGAGCATAACCAAGAGCCTCATGCATCCTCACAGAAGGATCATTAGGAA
GTCCAATCACAGCAACCACAGACTTGAAACCCTGAGCCTCCAAAGACTTCAAAAGATGAGTGTAAAGAGT
AGATCCAAGACCAGTTCTTTGATGCCTAGGAGACACGTAAACAGTAGACTCAGCAGTCCAATCGTAAGCA
TTCCTAGCCTTCCAAGGACCAGCATAAGCAATACCAGCCACTTCACCATCCACTTCAGCAACAAGCCAAG
GATACCTCTCTCTAAGCCTCACAAGATCATCAGTCCACTCTTGTGGTTCTTGAGGCTCAGTCCTGAAATT
CACAGTAGAAGTCTCAATGTAATGATTCACAATAGTGCACACAGCAGGCATATCAGCCTCAGTAGCCCTT
CTAATATCAGCAGGCCTTCTTTCAGGAGACATGCGAAACGATCCAGATCCGGTGCAGATTATTTGGATTG
AGAGTGAATATGAGACTCTAATTGGATACCGAGGGGAATTTATGGAACGTCAGTGGAGCATTTTGACAAG
AAATATTTGCTAGCTGATAGTGACCTTAGGCGACTTTTGAACGCGCAATAATGGTTTCTGACGTATGTGC
TTAGCTCATTAAACTCCAGAAACCCGCGGCTGAGTGGCTCCTTCAACGTTGCGGTTCTGTCAGTTCCAAA
CGTAAAACGGCTTGTCCCGCGTCATCGGCGGGGGTCATAACGTGACTCCCTTAATTCTCCGCTCCGGATC
CGAATTCGGCACAGAGTGTTCAACCCCAGTACATTAAAAACGTCCGCAATGTGTTATTAAGTTGTCTAAG
CGTCAATTTGTTTACACCACAATATATCCTGCCACCAGCCAGCCAACAGCTCCCCGACCGGCAGCTCGGC
ACAAAATCACCACTCGATACAGGCAGCCCATCAACCATGACTACTGTCCGGTCCAACAGATCCGAGCAGG
AACCGTAAAAAGGCCGCGTTGCTGGCGTTTTTCCATAGGCTCCGCCCCCCTGACGAGCATCACAAAAATC
GACGCTCAAGTCAGAGGTGGCGAAACCCGACAGGACTATAAAGATACCAGGCGTTTCCCCCTGGAAGCTC
CCTCGTGCGCTCTCCTGTTCCGACCCTGCCGCTTACCGGATACCTGTCCGCCTTTCTCCCTTCGGGAAGC
GTGGCGCTTTCTCATAGCTCACGCTGTAGGTATCTCAGTTCGGTGTAGGTCGTTCGCTCCAAGCTGGGCT
GTGTGCACGAACCCCCCGTTCAGCCCGACCGCTGCGCCTTATCCGGTAACTATCGTCTTGAGTCCAACCC
GGTAAGACACGACTTATCGCCACTGGCAGCAGCCACTGGTAACAGGATTAGCAGAGCGAGGTATGTAGGC
GGTGCTACAGAGTTCTTGAAGTGGTGGCCTAACTACGGCTACACTAGAAGAACAGTATTTGGTATCTGCG
CTCTGCTGAAGCCAGTTACCTTCGGAAAAAGAGTTGGTAGCTCTTGATCCGGCAAACAAACCACCGCTGG
TAGCGGTGGTTTTTTTGTTTGCAAGCAGCAGATTACGCGCAGAAAAAAAGGATCTCAAGAAGATCCTTTG
ATCTTTTCTACGGGGTCTGACGCTCAGTGGAACGAAAACTCACGTTAAGGGATTTTGGTCATGAGATTAT
CAAAAAGGATCTTCACCTAGATCCTTTTAAATTAAAAATGAAGTTTTAAATCAATCTAAAGTATATATGA
GTAAACTTGGTCTGACAGCTAAAACAATTCATCCAGTAAAATATAATATTTTATTTTCTCCCAATCAGGC
TTGATCCCCAGTAAGTCAAAAAATAGCTCGACATACTGTTCTTCCCCGATATCCTCCCTGAGCGACCGGA
CGCAGAAGGCAATGTCATACCACTTGTCCGCCCTGCCGCTTCTCCCAAGATCAATAAAGCCACTTACTTT
GCCATCTTTCACAAAGATGTTGCTGTCTCCCAGGTCGCCGTGGGAAAAGACAAGTTCCTCTTCGGGCTTT
TCCGTCTTTAAAAAATCATACAGCTCGCGCGGATCTTTAAATGGAGTGTCCTCTTCCCAGTTTTCGCAAT
CCACATCGGCCAGATCGTTATTCAGTAAGTAATCCAATTCGGCTAAGCGGCTGTCTAAGCTATTCGTATA
GGGACAATCCGATATGTCGATGGAGTGAAAGAGCCTGATGCACTCCGCATACAGCTCGATAATCTTTTCA
GGGCTTTGTTCATCTTCATACTCTTCCGAGCAAAGGACGCCATCGGCCTCACTCATGAGCAGATTGCTCC
AGCCATCATGCCGTTCAAAGTGCAGGACCTTTGGAACAGGCAGCTTTCCTTCCAGCCATAGCATCATGTC
CTTTTCCCGTTCCACATCATAGGTGGTCCCTTTATACCGGCTGTCCGTCATTTTTAAATATAGGTTTTCA
TTTTCTCCCACCAGCTTATATACCTTAGCAGGAGACATTCCTTCCGTATCTTTTACGCAGCGGTATTTTT
CGATCAGTTTTTTCAATTCCGGTGATATTCTCATTTTAGCCATACTCTTCCTTTTTCAATATTATTGAAG
CATTTATCAGGGTTATTGTCTCATGAGCGGATACATATTTGAATGTATTTAGAAAAATAAACAAATAGGG
GTTCCGCGCACTCGGAGCCTTGATGTGGGCGCTTTTTGCAGCTGTTCGGCTGTGCGCTGGCCAGACAGTT
ATGCACAGGCCAGGCGGGTTTTAAGAGTTTTAATAAGTTTTAAAGAGTTTTAGGCGGAAAAATCGCCTTT
TTTCTCTTTTATATCAGTCACTTACATGTGTGACCGGTTCCCAATGTACGGCTTTGGGTTCCCAATGTAC
GGGTTCCGGTTCCCAATGTACGGCTTTGGGTTCCCAATGTACGTGCTATCCACAGGAAAGAAGCTTTTTC
GACCTTTTTCCCCTGCTAGGGCAATTTGCCCTAGCATCTGCTCCGTACATTAGGAACCGGCGGATGCTTC
GCCCTCGATCAGGTTGCGGTAGCGCATGACTAGGATCGGGCCAGCCTGCCCCGCCTCCTCCTTCAAATCG
TACTCCGGCAGGTCATTTGACCCGATCAGCTTGCGCACGGTGAAACAGAACTTCTTGAACTCTCCGGCGC
TGCCACTGCGTTCGTAGATCGTCTTGAACAACCATCTGGCTTCTGCCTTGCCTGCGGCGCGGCGTGCCAG
GCGGTAGAGAAAACGGCCGATGCCGGGATCGATCAAAAAGTAATCGGGGTGAACCGTCAGCACGTCCGGG
TTCTTGCCTTCTGTGATCTCGCGGTACATCCAATCAGCTAGCTCGATCTCGATGTACTCCGGCCGCCCGG
TTTCGCTCTTTACGATCTTGTAGCGGCTAATCAAGGCTTCACCCTCGGATACCGTCACCAGGCGGCCGTT
CTTGGCCTTCTTCGTACGCTGCATGGCAACGTGCGTGGTGTTTAACCGAATGCAGGTTTCTACCAGGTCG
TCTTTCTGCTTTCCGCCATCGGCTCGCCGGCAGAACTTGAGTACGTCCGCAACGTGTGGACGGAACACGC
GGCCGGGCTTGTCTCCCTTCCCTTCCCGGTATCGGTTCATGGATTCGGTTAGATGGGAAACCGCCATCAG
TACCAGGTCGTAATCCCACACACTGGCCATGCCGGCCGGCCCTGCGGAAACCTCTACGTGCCCGTCTGGA
AGCTCGTAGCGGATCACCTCGCCAGCTCGTCGGTCACGCTTCGACAGACGGAAAACGGCCACGTCCATGA
TGCTGCGACTATCGCGGGTGCCCACGTCATAGAGCATCGGAACGAAAAAATCTGGTTGCTCGTCGCCCTT
GGGCGGCTTCCTAATCGACGACGCACCGGCTGCCGGCGGTTGCCGGGATTCTTTGCGGATTCGATCAGCG
GCCGCTTGCCACGATTCACCGGGGCGTGCTTCTGCCTCGATGCGTTGCCGCTGGGCGGCCTGCGCGGCCT
TCAACTTCTCCACCAGGTCATCACCCAGCGCCGCGCCGATTTGTACCGGGCCGGATGGTTTGCGACCGCT
CACGCCGATTCCTCGGGCTTGGGGGTTCCAGTGCCATTGCAGGGCCGGCAGACAACCCAGCCGCTTACGC
CTGGCCAACCGCCCGTTCCTCCACACATGGGGCATTCCACGGCGTCGGTGCCTGGTTGTTCTTG
